>Addgene plasmid #90939 | VCP F12.4 gRNA | addgene full sequence | sequence record 183138 | Addgene NGS Result
GCGCAGCGAGTCAGTGAGCGAGGAAGCGGAAGAGCGCCCAATACGCAAACCGCCTCTCCCCGCGCGTTGG
CCGATTCATTAATGCAGCTGGCACGACAGGTTTCCCGACTGGAAAGCGGGCAGTGAGCGCAACGCAATTA
ATGTGAGTTAGCTCACTCATTAGGCACCCCAGGCTTTACACTTTATGCTTCCGGCTCGTATGTTGTGTGG
AATTGTGAGCGGATAACAATTTCACACAGGAAACAGCTATGACCATGATTACGCCAAGCGCGCAATTAAC
CCTCACTAAAGGGAACAAAAGCTGGAGCTGCAAGCTTAATGTAGTCTTATGCAATACTCTTGTAGTCTTG
CAACATGGTAACGATGAGTTAGCAACATGCCTTACAAGGAGAGAAAAAGCACCGTGCATGCCGATTGGTG
GAAGTAAGGTGGTACGATCGTGCCTTATTAGGAAGGCAACAGACGGGTCTGACATGGATTGGACGAACCA
CTGAATTGCCGCATTGCAGAGATATTGTATTTAAGTGCCTAGCTCGATACATAAACGGGTCTCTCTGGTT
AGACCAGATCTGAGCCTGGGAGCTCTCTGGCTAACTAGGGAACCCACTGCTTAAGCCTCAATAAAGCTTG
CCTTGAGTGCTTCAAGTAGTGTGTGCCCGTCTGTTGTGTGACTCTGGTAACTAGAGATCCCTCAGACCCT
TTTAGTCAGTGTGGAAAATCTCTAGCAGTGGCGCCCGAACAGGGACTTGAAAGCGAAAGGGAAACCAGAG
GAGCTCTCTCGACGCAGGACTCGGCTTGCTGAAGCGCGCACGGCAAGAGGCGAGGGGCGGCGACTGGTGA
GTACGCCAAAAATTTTGACTAGCGGAGGCTAGAAGGAGAGAGATGGGTGCGAGAGCGTCAGTATTAAGCG
GGGGAGAATTAGATCGCGATGGGAAAAAATTCGGTTAAGGCCAGGGGGAAAGAAAAAATATAAATTAAAA
CATATAGTATGGGCAAGCAGGGAGCTAGAACGATTCGCAGTTAATCCTGGCCTGTTAGAAACATCAGAAG
GCTGTAGACAAATACTGGGACAGCTACAACCATCCCTTCAGACAGGATCAGAAGAACTTAGATCATTATA
TAATACAGTAGCAACCCTCTATTGTGTGCATCAAAGGATAGAGATAAAAGACACCAAGGAAGCTTTAGAC
AAGATAGAGGAAGAGCAAAACAAAAGTAAGACCACCGCACAGCAAGCGGCCGCTGATCTTCAGACCTGGA
GGAGGAGATATGAGGGACAATTGGAGAAGTGAATTATATAAATATAAAGTAGTAAAAATTGAACCATTAG
GAGTAGCACCCACCAAGGCAAAGAGAAGAGTGGTGCAGAGAGAAAAAAGAGCAGTGGGAATAGGAGCTTT
GTTCCTTGGGTTCTTGGGAGCAGCAGGAAGCACTATGGGCGCAGCGTCAATGACGCTGACGGTACAGGCC
AGACAATTATTGTCTGGTATAGTGCAGCAGCAGAACAATTTGCTGAGGGCTATTGAGGCGCAACAGCATC
TGTTGCAACTCACAGTCTGGGGCATCAAGCAGCTCCAGGCAAGAATCCTGGCTGTGGAAAGATACCTAAA
GGATCAACAGCTCCTGGGGATTTGGGGTTGCTCTGGAAAACTCATTTGCACCACTGCTGTGCCTTGGAAT
GCTAGTTGGAGTAATAAATCTCTGGAACAGATTTGGAATCACACGACCTGGATGGAGTGGGACAGAGAAA
TTAACAATTACACAAGCTTAATACACTCCTTAATTGAAGAATCGCAAAACCAGCAAGAAAAGAATGAACA
AGAATTATTGGAATTAGATAAATGGGCAAGTTTGTGGAATTGGTTTAACATAACAAATTGGCTGTGGTAT
ATAAAATTATTCATAATGATAGTAGGAGGCTTGGTAGGTTTAAGAATAGTTTTTGCTGTACTTTCTATAG
TGAATAGAGTTAGGCAGGGATATTCACCATTATCGTTTCAGACCCACCTCCCAACCCCGAGGGGACCCAG
AGAGGGCCTATTTCCCATGATTCCTTCATATTTGCATATACGATACAAGGCTGTTAGAGAGATAATTAGA
ATTAATTTGACTGTAAACACAAAGATATTAGTACAAAATACGTGACGTAGAAAGTAATAATTTCTTGGGT
AGTTTGCAGTTTTAAAATTATGTTTTAAAATGGACTATCATATGCTTACCGTAACTTGAAAGTATTTCGA
TTTCTTGGCTTTATATATCTTGTGGAAAGGACGAAACACCGCTTCCAGGAAGTACGGCTTAGTTTAAGAG
CTATGCTGGAAACAGCATAGCAAGTTTAAATAAGGCTAGTCCGTTATCAACTTGAAAAAGTGGCACCGAG
TCGGTGCTTTTTTTGAATTCTAGATCTTGAGACAAATGGCAGTATTCATCCACAATTTTAAAAGAAAAGG
GGGGATTGGGGGGTACAGTGCAGGGGAAAGAATAGTAGACATAATAGCAACAGACATACAAACTAAAGAA
TTACAAAAACAAATTACAAAAATTCAAAATTTTCGGGTTTATTACAGGGACAGCAGAGATCCACTTTGGC
GCCGGCTCGAGTGGCTCCGGTGCCCGTCAGTGGGCAGAGCGCACATCGCCCACAGTCCCCGAGAAGTTGG
GGGGAGGGGTCGGCAATTGAACCGGTGCCTAGAGAAGGTGGCGCGGGGTAAACTGGGAAAGTGATGTCGT
GTACTGGCTCCGCCTTTTTCCCGAGGGTGGGGGAGAACCGTATATAAGTGCAGTAGTCGCCGTGAACGTT
CTTTTTCGCAACGGGTTTGCCGCCAGAACACAGGTGTCGTGACGCGGGATCCGCCACCATGACCGAGTAC
AAGCCCACGGTGCGCCTCGCCACCCGCGACGACGTCCCCAGGGCCGTACGCACCCTCGCCGCCGCGTTCG
CCGACTACCCCGCCACGCGCCACACCGTCGATCCGGACCGCCACATCGAGCGGGTCACCGAGCTGCAAGA
ACTCTTCCTCACGCGCGTCGGGCTCGACATCGGCAAGGTGTGGGTCGCGGACGACGGCGCCGCGGTGGCG
GTCTGGACCACGCCGGAGAGCGTCGAAGCGGGGGCGGTGTTCGCCGAGATCGGCCCGCGCATGGCCGAGT
TGAGCGGTTCCCGGCTGGCCGCGCAGCAACAGATGGAAGGCCTCCTGGCGCCGCACCGGCCCAAGGAGCC
CGCGTGGTTCCTGGCCACCGTCGGAGTCTCGCCCGACCACCAGGGCAAGGGTCTGGGCAGCGCCGTCGTG
CTCCCCGGAGTGGAGGCGGCCGAGCGCGCCGGGGTGCCCGCCTTCCTGGAGACCTCCGCGCCCCGCAACC
TCCCCTTCTACGAGCGGCTCGGCTTCACCGTCACCGCCGACGTCGAGGTGCCCGAAGGACCGCGCACCTG
GTGCATGACCCGCAAGCCCGGTGCCTGAACGCGTTAAGTCGACAATCAACCTCTGGATTACAAAATTTGT
GAAAGATTGACTGGTATTCTTAACTATGTTGCTCCTTTTACGCTATGTGGATACGCTGCTTTAATGCCTT
TGTATCATGCTATTGCTTCCCGTATGGCTTTCATTTTCTCCTCCTTGTATAAATCCTGGTTGCTGTCTCT
TTATGAGGAGTTGTGGCCCGTTGTCAGGCAACGTGGCGTGGTGTGCACTGTGTTTGCTGACGCAACCCCC
ACTGGTTGGGGCATTGCCACCACCTGTCAGCTCCTTTCCGGGACTTTCGCTTTCCCCCTCCCTATTGCCA
CGGCGGAACTCATCGCCGCCTGCCTTGCCCGCTGCTGGACAGGGGCTCGGCTGTTGGGCACTGACAATTC
CGTGGTGTTGTCGGGGAAATCATCGTCCTTTCCTTGGCTGCTCGCCTGTGTTGCCACCTGGATTCTGCGC
GGGACGTCCTTCTGCTACGTCCCTTCGGCCCTCAATCCAGCGGACCTTCCTTCCCGCGGCCTGCTGCCGG
CTCTGCGGCCTCTTCCGCGTCTTCGCCTTCGCCCTCAGACGAGTCGGATCTCCCTTTGGGCCGCCTCCCC
GCGTCGACTTTAAGACCAATGACTTACAAGGCAGCTGTAGATCTTAGCCACTTTTTAAAAGAAAAGGGGG
GACTGGAAGGGCTAATTCACTCCCAACGAAGACAAGATCTGCTTTTTGCTTGTACTGGGTCTCTCTGGTT
AGACCAGATCTGAGCCTGGGAGCTCTCTGGCTAACTAGGGAACCCACTGCTTAAGCCTCAATAAAGCTTG
CCTTGAGTGCTTCAAGTAGTGTGTGCCCGTCTGTTGTGTGACTCTGGTAACTAGAGATCCCTCAGACCCT
TTTAGTCAGTGTGGAAAATCTCTAGCAGTACGTATAGTAGTTCATGTCATCTTATTATTCAGTATTTATA
ACTTGCAAAGAAATGAATATCAGAGAGTGAGAGGAACTTGTTTATTGCAGCTTATAATGGTTACAAATAA
AGCAATAGCATCACAAATTTCACAAATAAAGCATTTTTTTCACTGCATTCTAGTTGTGGTTTGTCCAAAC
TCATCAATGTATCTTATCATGTCTGGCTCTAGCTATCCCGCCCCTAACTCCGCCCATCCCGCCCCTAACT
CCGCCCAGTTCCGCCCATTCTCCGCCCCATGGCTGACTAATTTTTTTTATTTATGCAGAGGCCGAGGCCG
CCTCGGCCTCTGAGCTATTCCAGAAGTAGTGAGGAGGCTTTTTTGGAGGCCTAGGGACGTACCCAATTCG
CCCTATAGTGAGTCGTATTACGCGCGCTCACTGGCCGTCGTTTTACAACGTCGTGACTGGGAAAACCCTG
GCGTTACCCAACTTAATCGCCTTGCAGCACATCCCCCTTTCGCCAGCTGGCGTAATAGCGAAGAGGCCCG
CACCGATCGCCCTTCCCAACAGTTGCGCAGCCTGAATGGCGAATGGG
[124 nt withheld, positions 4948-5071]
C
[91 nt withheld, positions 5073-5163]
A
[49 nt withheld, positions 5165-5213]
CCTTTGACGTTGGAGTCCACGTTCTTT
[37 nt withheld, positions 5241-5277]
ACCCTATCTCGGTCTATTCTTTTGATTTATAAGGGATTTTGCCGATTTCGGCCTATTGGTTAAAAAATGA
GCTGATTTAACAAAAATTTAACGCGAATTTTAACAAAATATTAACGCTTACAATTTAGGTGGCACTTTTC
GGGGAAATGTGCGCGGAACCCCTATTTGTTTATTTTTCTAAATACATTCAAATATGTATCCGCTCATGAG
ACAATAACCCTGATAAATGCTTCAATAATATTGAAAAAGGAAGAGTATGAGTATTCAACATTTCCGTGTC
GCCCTTATTCCCTTTTTTGCGGCATTTTGCCTTCCTGTTTTTGCTCACCCAGAAACGCTGGTGAAAGTAA
AAGATGCTGAAGATCAGTTGGGTGCACGAGTGGGTTACATCGAACTGGATCTCAACAGCGGTAAGATCCT
TGAGAGTTTTCGCCCCGAAGAACGTTTTCCAATGATGAGCACTTTTAAAGTTCTGCTATGTGGCGCGGTA
TTATCCCGTATTGACGCCGGGCAAGAGCAACTCGGTCGCCGCATACACTATTCTCAGAATGACTTGGTTG
AGTACTCACCAGTCACAGAAAAGCATCTTACGGATGGCATGACAGTAAGAGAATTATGCAGTGCTGCCAT
AACCATGAGTGATAACACTGCGGCCAACTTACTTCTGACAACGATCGGAGGACCGAAGGAGCTAACCGCT
TTTTTGCACAACATGGGGGATCATGTAACTCGCCTTGATCGTTGGGAACCGGAGCTGAATGAAGCCATAC
CAAACGACGAGCGTGACACCACGATGCCTGTAGCAATGGCAACAACGTTGCGCAAACTATTAACTGGCGA
ACTACTTACTCTAGCTTCCCGGCAACAATTAATAGACTGGATGGAGGCGGATAAAGTTGCAGGACCACTT
CTGCGCTCGGCCCTTCCGGCTGGCTGGTTTATTGCTGATAAATCTGGAGCCGGTGAGCGTGGGTCTCGCG
GTATCATTGCAGCACTGGGGCCAGATGGTAAGCCCTCCCGTATCGTAGTTATCTACACGACGGGGAGTCA
GGCAACTATGGATGAACGAAATAGACAGATCGCTGAGATAGGTGCCTCACTGATTAAGCATTGGTAACTG
TCAGACCAAGTTTACTCATATATACTTTAGATTGATTTAAAACTTCATTTTTAATTTAAAAGGATCTAGG
TGAAGATCCTTTTTGATAATCTCATGACCAAAATCCCTTAACGTGAGTTTTCGTTCCACTGAGCGTCAGA
CCCCGTAGAAAAGATCAAAGGATCTTCTTGAGATCCTTTTTTTCTGCGCGTAATCTGCTGCTTGCAAACA
AAAAAACCACCGCTACCAGCGGTGGTTTGTTTGCCGGATCAAGAGCTACCAACTCTTTTTCCGAAGGTAA
CTGGCTTCAGCAGAGCGCAGATACCAAATACTGTTCTTCTAGTGTAGCCGTAGTTAGGCCACCACTTCAA
GAACTCTGTAGCACCGCCTACATACCTCGCTCTGCTAATCCTGTTACCAGTGGCTGCTGCCAGTGGCGAT
AAGTCGTGTCTTACCGGGTTGGACTCAAGACGATAGTTACCGGATAAGGCGCAGCGGTCGGGCTGAACGG
GGGGTTCGTGCACACAGCCCAGCTTGGAGCGAACGACCTACACCGAACTGAGATACCTACAGCGTGAGCT
ATGAGAAAGCGCCACGCTTCCCGAAGGGAGAAAGGCGGACAGGTATCCGGTAAGCGGCAGGGTCGGAACA
GGAGAGCGCACGAGGGAGCTTCCAGGGGGAAACGCCTGGTATCTTTATAGTCCTGTCGGGTTTCGCCACC
TCTGACTTGAGCGTCGATTTTTGTGATGCTCGTCAGGGGGGCGGAGCCTATGGAAAAACGCCAGCAACGC
GGCCTTTTTACGGTTCCTGGCCTTTTGCTGGCCTTTTGCTCACATGTTCTTTCCTGCGTTATCCCCTGAT
TCTGTGGATAACCGTATTACCGCCTTTGAGTGAGCTGATACCGCTCGCCGCAGCCGAACGACCGA
Features (pLannotate 1.2.2; 28 found; start..end, strand, type, name):
      5..32      +  rep_origin     RSF ori (fragment): Plasmids containing the RSF 1030 origin of replication can be propagated in E. coli cells that contain additional plasmids with compatible origins.
     34..126     +  CDS            lacI (fragment): lac repressor; lacI; The lac repressor binds to the lac operator to inhibit transcription in E. coli. This inhibition can be relieved by adding lactose or isopropyl-β-D-thiogalactopyranoside (IPTG).
    139..160     +  protein_bind   CAP binding site: CAP binding activates transcription in the presence of cAMP. E. coli catabolite activator protein
    175..205     +  promoter       lac promoter: promoter for the E. coli lac operon
    213..229     +  protein_bind   lac operator: The lac repressor binds to the lac operator to inhibit transcription in E. coli. This inhibition can be relieved by adding lactose or isopropyl-β-D-thiogalactopyranoside (IPTG). lac repressor encoded by lacI
    274..292     +  promoter       T3 promoter: promoter for bacteriophage T3 RNA polymerase
    320..546     +  promoter       RSV promoter: Rous sarcoma virus enhancer/promoter
    547..727     +  LTR            5' LTR (truncated): truncated 5' long terminal repeat (LTR) from HIV-1
    774..899     +  misc_feature   HIV-1 Ψ: packaging signal of human immunodeficiency virus type 1
    883..1246    +  CDS            HIV-1 gag (fragment): gag protein from human immunodeficiency virus 1; gag
   1392..1625    +  misc_feature   RRE: The Rev response element (RRE) of HIV-1 allows for Rev-dependent mRNA export from the nucleus to the cytoplasm.
   2002..2028    +  CDS            Rev (fragment): human immunodeficiency virus 1 (HIV-1) Rev protein; rev; enhances nuclear export of unspliced and incompletely spliced viral mRNAs
   2032..2272    +  promoter       U6 promoter: RNA polymerase III promoter for human U6 snRNA
   2320..2387    +  misc_RNA       tracrRNA (fragment): trans-activating CRISPR RNA for the Streptococcus pyogenes CRISPR/Cas9 system
   2436..2553    +  misc_feature   cPPT/CTS: central polypurine tract and central termination sequence of HIV-1
   2622..2833    +  promoter       EF-1α core promoter: core promoter for human elongation factor EF-1α
   2859..3458    +  CDS            PuroR (fragment): puromycin N-acetyltransferase; pac from Streptomyces; confers resistance to puromycin
   3474..4062    +  misc_feature   WPRE: woodchuck hepatitis virus posttranscriptional regulatory element
   4113..4132    +  misc_feature   cPPT/CTS (fragment): central polypurine tract and central termination sequence of HIV-1
   4134..4367    +  LTR            3' LTR (ΔU3): self-inactivating 3' long terminal repeat (LTR) from HIV-1
   4445..4566    +  polyA_signal   SV40 poly(A) signal: SV40 polyadenylation signal
   4606..4741    +  rep_origin     SV40 ori: SV40 origin of replication
   4762..4780    -  promoter       T7 promoter: promoter for bacteriophage T7 RNA polymerase
   4788..4943    +  CDS            lacZα (fragment): LacZα fragment of β-galactosidase; lacZ fragment
   4948..5376    +  rep_origin     f1 ori (sequence partly withheld): f1 bacteriophage origin of replication; arrow indicates direction of (+) strand synthesis
   5429..5533    +  promoter       AmpR promoter: bla
   5534..6394    +  CDS            AmpR: β-lactamase; bla; confers resistance to ampicillin, carbenicillin, and related antibiotics
   6565..7153    +  rep_origin     ori: high-copy-number ColE1/pMB1/pBR322/pUC origin of replication
