[The description below was written by a language model from this plasmid's Addgene catalogue record and pLannotate feature annotations shown in this document.]
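Description:
VCP F12.4 gRNA is a third-generation lentiviral CRISPR guide plasmid built on the pLenti-sgRNA backbone and designed to express a single guide RNA against human VCP. It is propagated in E. coli through a high-copy ColE1/pUC-type origin with ampicillin selection (AmpR under its own bla promoter). It also carries an f1 origin and remnants of a cloning-vector lac region, including a lacZα fragment and flanking T3 and T7 promoters. The catalogue gives the empty backbone as 9,151 bp, whereas the sequenced construct is 7,302 nt. This would be consistent with loss of a stuffer fragment when the guide was cloned between the two BsmBI sites, which were destroyed in the process, though the record does not say so explicitly.

The viral cassette begins with an RSV promoter fused to a truncated HIV-1 5' LTR, which makes genomic RNA production Tat-independent. This is followed by the Ψ packaging signal with a gag fragment and the Rev response element. A human U6 RNA polymerase III promoter drives the VCP-targeting spacer joined to the S. pyogenes guide scaffold, annotated here as a tracrRNA fragment. Downstream, a cPPT/CTS element precedes an EF-1α core promoter driving puromycin N-acetyltransferase for selection of transduced mammalian cells. WPRE enhances transcript expression, and a self-inactivating ΔU3 3' LTR ends the provirus, with an SV40 poly(A) signal and SV40 origin lying outside it.

The plasmid encodes no Cas9, so the nuclease must be supplied separately, along with packaging and envelope functions in trans. It belongs to a guide series used for large-scale knockout analysis of cell-cycle genes in human cell lines.
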