Addgene plasmid #90939: VCP F12.4 gRNA
Purpose: 3rd generation lentiviral gRNA plasmid targeting human VCP
Depositing lab: Iain Cheeseman. Depositing organization: Whitehead Institute for Biomedical Research. Publication: Large-Scale Analysis of CRISPR/Cas9 Cell-Cycle Knockouts Reveals the Diversity of p53-Dependent Responses to Cell-Cycle Defects. McKinley KL, Cheeseman IM. Dev Cell. 2017 Feb 27;40(4):405-420.e2. doi: 10.1016/j.devcel.2017.01.012. Epub 2017 Feb 16. PubMed 28216383.
Backbone
  Vector backbone: pLenti-sgRNA
  Backbone manufacturer: Eric Lander & David Sabatini labs (Addgene plasmid #71409)
  Backbone size w/o insert (bp): 9151
  Vector type: Lentiviral, CRISPR
  Selectable markers: Puromycin
Growth in bacteria
  Bacterial resistance: Ampicillin, 100 μg/mL
  Growth temperature: 37°C
  Growth strain: NEB Stable
  Copy number: Unknown
Gene/Insert
  Gene/Insert name: VCP (Guide Designation F12.4) (alt name: pKMKO series)
  gRNA/shRNA sequence: CACCgCTTCCAGGAAGTACGGCTTA
  Species: H. sapiens (human)
  Promoter: U6
  Cloning method: Restriction Enzyme; 5′ cloning site BsmBI (destroyed during cloning); 3′ cloning site BsmBI (destroyed during cloning)
  Sequencing primers: 5′ hU6-F (5'-GAGGGCCTATTTCCCATGATT-3'); 3′ EF1a-R (5'-CACGGCGACTACTGCACTTA-3')
Terms and licenses: Academic/Nonprofit Terms; Industry Terms: Not Available to Industry
Depositor comments: Please note that gRNA target sequence listed is not strictly the 20nt spacer sequence, but also contains the 5' BsmBI overhang. For more information about knockout human cell lines generated using this plasmid, please see http://cellcycleknockouts.wi.mit.edu/ .
How to cite: VCP F12.4 gRNA was a gift from Iain Cheeseman (Addgene plasmid # 90939 ; http://n2t.net/addgene:90939 ; RRID:Addgene_90939)
